Addgene plasmid #21063: Brachyury-eGFP
Depositing lab: Mark Mercola. Depositing organization: Sanford Burnham Prebys Medical Discovery Institute. Publication: Lentiviral vectors and protocols for creation of stable hESC lines for fluorescent tracking and drug resistance selection of cardiomyocytes. Kita-Matsuo H, Barcova M, Prigozhina N, Salomonis N, Wei K, Jacot JG, Nelson B, Spiering S, Haverslag R, Kim C, Talantova M, Bajpai R, Calzolari D, Terskikh A, McCulloch AD, Price JH, Conklin BR, Chen HS, Mercola M. PLoS ONE. 2009 . 4(4):e5046. 10.1371/journal.pone.0005046 PubMed 19352491.
Backbone
  Vector backbone: SIN18
  Backbone size w/o insert (bp): 5461
  Vector type: Lentiviral
Growth in bacteria
  Bacterial resistance: Ampicillin, 100 μg/mL
  Growth temperature: 37°C
  Growth strain: Stbl3
  Copy number: Unknown
Gene/Insert
  Gene/Insert name: Brachyury promoter
  Species: M. musculus (mouse)
  Insert size (bp): 644
  Tag / fusion protein: eGFP (C terminal on backbone)
  Cloning method: Restriction Enzyme; 5′ cloning site claI (not destroyed); 3′ cloning site ageI (not destroyed)
  Sequencing primers: 5′ CTTGATGCCGTTCTTCTGCTT - 3' sequencing only
Terms and licenses: Academic/Nonprofit Terms; Industry Terms: Not Available to Industry
How to cite: Brachyury-eGFP was a gift from Mark Mercola (Addgene plasmid # 21063 ; http://n2t.net/addgene:21063 ; RRID:Addgene_21063)
