[The description below was written by a language model from this plasmid's Addgene catalogue record and pLannotate feature annotations shown in this document.]
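Description:
Brachyury-eGFP is a self-inactivating HIV-1-based lentiviral reporter plasmid built on the SIN18 backbone, in which a 644 bp mouse Brachyury promoter fragment drives expression of enhanced GFP. It is maintained in E. coli through a high-copy ColE1/pUC-type origin and an ampicillin resistance (β-lactamase) gene. An f1 origin and remnants of a phagemid cloning region (lac promoter/operator, lacZα and lacI fragments, T3 and T7 promoters) are also present but have no role in the reporter's function.

The transfer cassette has a third-generation layout. An RSV enhancer/promoter replaces the U3 region of a truncated 5' LTR, so genomic RNA can be produced in packaging cells without Tat. It is followed by the Ψ packaging signal with adjoining gag sequence, the Rev response element for nuclear export of unspliced RNA, and the cPPT/CTS, which aids nuclear import of the preintegration complex. The annotation tool did not label the Brachyury promoter itself, but the unannotated gap between the cPPT/CTS and the EGFP coding sequence matches the recorded ClaI–AgeI insertion site. Although the catalogue lists eGFP as a tag, it acts here as a transcriptional reporter rather than a fusion partner. A WPRE downstream of EGFP boosts transcript stability and expression. The ΔU3 3' LTR inactivates LTR promoter activity after integration, leaving the internal promoter in control. An SV40 poly(A) signal and SV40 origin lie outside the LTRs.

No mammalian drug-selection marker is annotated. The associated publication concerns lentiviral vectors for making stable human embryonic stem cell lines with fluorescent lineage tracking, so this construct probably serves to mark cells that activate Brachyury, an early mesoderm marker, during differentiation.
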