Features (pLannotate 1.2.2; 24 found; start..end, strand, type, name):
     27..131     +  promoter       AmpR promoter: bla
    132..992     +  CDS            AmpR: β-lactamase; bla; confers resistance to ampicillin, carbenicillin, and related antibiotics
   1163..1751    +  rep_origin     ori: high-copy-number ColE1/pMB1/pBR322/pUC origin of replication
   1934..2026    +  CDS            lacI (fragment): lac repressor; lacI; The lac repressor binds to the lac operator to inhibit transcription in E. coli. This inhibition can be relieved by adding lactose or isopropyl-β-D-thiogalactopyranoside (IPTG).
   2039..2060    +  protein_bind   CAP binding site: CAP binding activates transcription in the presence of cAMP. E. coli catabolite activator protein
   2075..2105    +  promoter       lac promoter: promoter for the E. coli lac operon
   2113..2129    +  protein_bind   lac operator: The lac repressor binds to the lac operator to inhibit transcription in E. coli. This inhibition can be relieved by adding lactose or isopropyl-β-D-thiogalactopyranoside (IPTG). lac repressor encoded by lacI
   2174..2192    +  promoter       T3 promoter: promoter for bacteriophage T3 RNA polymerase
   2220..2441    +  promoter       RSV promoter: Rous sarcoma virus enhancer/promoter
   2448..2628    +  LTR            5' LTR (truncated): truncated 5' long terminal repeat (LTR) from HIV-1
   2672..2797    +  misc_feature   HIV-1 Ψ: packaging signal of human immunodeficiency virus type 1
   2781..3144    +  CDS            HIV-1 gag (fragment): gag protein from human immunodeficiency virus 1; gag
   3239..3575    +  ncRNA          RRE: Accession: RF00036 - HIV Rev response element
   3900..4000    +  CDS            Rev (fragment): human immunodeficiency virus 1 (HIV-1) Rev protein; rev; enhances nuclear export of unspliced and incompletely spliced viral mRNAs
   4019..4135    +  misc_feature   cPPT/CTS: central polypurine tract and central termination sequence of HIV-1
   4818..5537    +  CDS            EGFP: the original enhanced GFP (Yang et al., 1996) mammalian codon-optimized
   5553..6141    +  misc_feature   WPRE: woodchuck hepatitis virus posttranscriptional regulatory element
   6158..6226    +  CDS            nef (fragment): NEF_HV1Z2 - Experimental evidence at protein level: Swiss-Prot protein existence level 1. Extracellular Nef protein targets CD4(+) T-lymphocytes for apoptosis by interacting with CXCR4 surface receptors. From Human immunodeficiency virus type 1 group M subtype D (isolate Z2/CDC-Z34) (HIV-1).
   6228..6461    +  LTR            3' LTR (ΔU3): self-inactivating 3' long terminal repeat (LTR) from HIV-1
   6533..6654    +  polyA_signal   SV40 poly(A) signal: SV40 polyadenylation signal
   6673..6808    +  rep_origin     SV40 ori: SV40 origin of replication
   6841..6859    -  promoter       T7 promoter: promoter for bacteriophage T7 RNA polymerase
   6867..7022    +  CDS            lacZα (fragment): LacZα fragment of β-galactosidase; lacZ fragment
   7030..7485    +  rep_origin     f1 ori (sequence partly withheld): f1 bacteriophage origin of replication; arrow indicates direction of (+) strand synthesis
>Addgene plasmid #21063 | Brachyury-eGFP | depositor full sequence | sequence record 172790 | Brachyury-eGFP sequence 7487 bps
CAGGTGGCACTTTTCGGGGAAATGTGCGCGGAACCCCTATTTGTTTATTTTTCTAAATACATTCAAATAT
GTATCCGCTCATGAGACAATAACCCTGATAAATGCTTCAATAATATTGAAAAAGGAAGAGTATGAGTATT
CAACATTTCCGTGTCGCCCTTATTCCCTTTTTTGCGGCATTTTGCCTTCCTGTTTTTGCTCACCCAGAAA
CGCTGGTGAAAGTAAAAGATGCTGAAGATCAGTTGGGTGCACGAGTGGGTTACATCGAACTGGATCTCAA
CAGCGGTAAGATCCTTGAGAGTTTTCGCCCCGAAGAACGTTTTCCAATGATGAGCACTTTTAAAGTTCTG
CTATGTGGCGCGGTATTATCCCGTATTGACGCCGGGCAAGAGCAACTCGGTCGCCGCATACACTATTCTC
AGAATGACTTGGTTGAGTACTCACCAGTCACAGAAAAGCATCTTACGGATGGCATGACAGTAAGAGAATT
ATGCAGTGCTGCCATAACCATGAGTGATAACACTGCGGCCAACTTACTTCTGACAACGATCGGAGGACCG
AAGGAGCTAACCGCTTTTTTGCACAACATGGGGGATCATGTAACTCGCCTTGATCGTTGGGAACCGGAGC
TGAATGAAGCCATACCAAACGACGAGCGTGACACCACGATGCCTGTAGCAATGGCAACAACGTTGCGCAA
ACTATTAACTGGCGAACTACTTACTCTAGCTTCCCGGCAACAATTAATAGACTGGATGGAGGCGGATAAA
GTTGCAGGACCACTTCTGCGCTCGGCCCTTCCGGCTGGCTGGTTTATTGCTGATAAATCTGGAGCCGGTG
AGCGTGGGTCTCGCGGTATCATTGCAGCACTGGGGCCAGATGGTAAGCCCTCCCGTATCGTAGTTATCTA
CACGACGGGGAGTCAGGCAACTATGGATGAACGAAATAGACAGATCGCTGAGATAGGTGCCTCACTGATT
AAGCATTGGTAACTGTCAGACCAAGTTTACTCATATATACTTTAGATTGATTTAAAACTTCATTTTTAAT
TTAAAAGGATCTAGGTGAAGATCCTTTTTGATAATCTCATGACCAAAATCCCTTAACGTGAGTTTTCGTT
CCACTGAGCGTCAGACCCCGTAGAAAAGATCAAAGGATCTTCTTGAGATCCTTTTTTTCTGCGCGTAATC
TGCTGCTTGCAAACAAAAAAACCACCGCTACCAGCGGTGGTTTGTTTGCCGGATCAAGAGCTACCAACTC
TTTTTCCGAAGGTAACTGGCTTCAGCAGAGCGCAGATACCAAATACTGTCCTTCTAGTGTAGCCGTAGTT
AGGCCACCACTTCAAGAACTCTGTAGCACCGCCTACATACCTCGCTCTGCTAATCCTGTTACCAGTGGCT
GCTGCCAGTGGCGATAAGTCGTGTCTTACCGGGTTGGACTCAAGACGATAGTTACCGGATAAGGCGCAGC
GGTCGGGCTGAACGGGGGGTTCGTGCACACAGCCCAGCTTGGAGCGAACGACCTACACCGAACTGAGATA
CCTACAGCGTGAGCTATGAGAAAGCGCCACGCTTCCCGAAGGGAGAAAGGCGGACAGGTATCCGGTAAGC
GGCAGGGTCGGAACAGGAGAGCGCACGAGGGAGCTTCCAGGGGGAAACGCCTGGTATCTTTATAGTCCTG
TCGGGTTTCGCCACCTCTGACTTGAGCGTCGATTTTTGTGATGCTCGTCAGGGGGGCGGAGCCTATGGAA
AAACGCCAGCAACGCGGCCTTTTTACGGTTCCTGGCCTTTTGCTGGCCTTTTGCTCACATGTTCTTTCCT
GCGTTATCCCCTGATTCTGTGGATAACCGTATTACCGCCTTTGAGTGAGCTGATACCGCTCGCCGCAGCC
GAACGACCGAGCGCAGCGAGTCAGTGAGCGAGGAAGCGGAAGAGCGCCCAATACGCAAACCGCCTCTCCC
CGCGCGTTGGCCGATTCATTAATGCAGCTGGCACGACAGGTTTCCCGACTGGAAAGCGGGCAGTGAGCGC
AACGCAATTAATGTGAGTTAGCTCACTCATTAGGCACCCCAGGCTTTACACTTTATGCTTCCGGCTCGTA
TGTTGTGTGGAATTGTGAGCGGATAACAATTTCACACAGGAAACAGCTATGACCATGATTACGCCAAGCG
CGCAATTAACCCTCACTAAAGGGAACAAAAGCTGGAGCTGCAAGCTTAATGTAGTCTTATGCAATACTCT
TGTAGTCTTGCAACATGGTAACGATGAGTTAGCAACATGCCTTACAAGGAGAGAAAAAGCACCGTGCATG
CCGATTGGTGGAAGTAAGGTGGTACGATCGTGCCTTATTAGGAAGGCAACAGACGGGTCTGACATGGATT
GGACGAACCACTGAATTGCCGCATTGCAGAGATATTGTATTTAAGTGCCTAGCTCGATACAATAAACGGG
TCTCTCTGGTTAGACCAGATCTGAGCCTGGGAGCTCTCTGGCTAACTAGGGAACCCACTGCTTAAGCCTC
AATAAAGCTTGCCTTGAGTGCTTCAAGTAGTGTGTGCCCGTCTGTTGTGTGACTCTGGTAACTAGAGATC
CCTCAGACCCTTTTAGTCAGTGTGGAAAATCTCTAGCAGTGGCGCCCGAACAGGGACCTGAAAGCGAAAG
GGAAACCAGAGCTCTCTCGACGCAGGACTCGGCTTGCTGAAGCGCGCACGGCAAGAGGCGAGGGGCGGCG
ACTGGTGAGTACGCCAAAAATTTTGACTAGCGGAGGCTAGAAGGAGAGAGATGGGTGCGAGAGCGTCAGT
ATTAAGCGGGGGAGAATTAGATCGCGATGGGAAAAAATTCGGTTAAGGCCAGGGGGAAAGAAAAAATATA
AATTAAAACATATAGTATGGGCAAGCAGGGAGCTAGAACGATTCGCAGTTAATCCTGGCCTGTTAGAAAC
ATCAGAAGGCTGTAGACAAATACTGGGACAGCTACAACCATCCCTTCAGACAGGATCAGAAGAACTTAGA
TCATTATATAATACAGTAGCAACCCTCTATTGTGTGCATCAAAGGATAGAGATAAAAGACACCAAGGAAG
CTTTAGACAAGATAGAGGAAGAGCAAAACAAAAGTAAGACCACCGCACAGCAAGCGGCCGCTGATCTTCA
GACCTGGAGGAGGAGATATGAGGGACAATTGGAGAAGTGAATTATATAAATATAAAGTAGTAAAAATTGA
ACCATTAGGAGTAGCACCCACCAAGGCAAAGAGAAGAGTGGTGCAGAGAGAAAAAAGAGCAGTGGGAATA
GGAGCTTTGTTCCTTGGGTTCTTGGGAGCAGCAGGAAGCACTATGGGCGCAGCCTCAATGACGCTGACGG
TACAGGCCAGACAATTATTGTCTGGTATAGTGCAGCAGCAGAACAATTTGCTGAGGGCTATTGAGGCGCA
ACAGCATCTGTTGCAACTCACAGTCTGGGGCATCAAGCAGCTCCAGGCAAGAATCCTGGCTGTGGAAAGA
TACCTAAAGGATCAACAGCTCCTGGGGATTTGGGGTTGCTCTGGAAAACTCATTTGCACCACTGCTGTGC
CTTGGAATGCTAGTTGGAGTAATAAATCTCTGGAACAGATTTGGAATCACACGACCTGGATGGAGTGGGA
CAGAGAAATTAACAATTACACAAGCTTAATACACTCCTTAATTGAAGAATCGCAAAACCAGCAAGAAAAG
AATGAACAAGAATTATTGGAATTAGATAAATGGGCAAGTTTGTGGAATTGGTTTAACATAACAAATTGGC
TGTGGTATATAAAATTATTCATAATGATAGTAGGAGGCTTGGTAGGTTTAAGAATAGTTTTTGCTGTACT
TTCTATAGTGAATAGAGTTAGGCAGGGATATTCACCATTATCGTTTCAGACCCACCTCCCAACCCCGAGG
GGACCCGACAGGCCCGAAGGAATAGAAGAAGAAGGTGGAGAGAGAGACAGAGACAGATCCATTCGATTAG
TGAACGGATCTCGACGGTATCGGTTAACTTTTAAAAGAAAAGGGGGGATTGGGGGGTACAGTGCAGGGGA
AAGAATAGTAGACATAATAGCAACAGACATACAAACAAAGAATTACAAAAACAAATTACAAAAATTCAAA
ATTTTATCGATCACGAGACTAGCCTCGAGGGCAAAGTCGCAGGCGCCGGTGTGCGCTTGGACAGCGCGTG
GGAGTGGAGAGTTTAGCAGTGGCTCTAGGAGCCAGGGTCCTGGGTGGCTCCAGCCCGGCTTCTCGCCCTC
CCTCCCCCAGGGTCCGCCCCGCCGCTTTGATGGAGGTGCAAACATTTGGGGGAGGGCGGGGGTGTCGGGA
CTGCGCCCGACGCTTTCCTTACAGGAAGCGCGCGCTGGAGCCCATTGTTGGCCCCCAGCCTCCGGGCCCG
CCCGGCCAGTCTGATATGGCCGCGCACCGCCAATGGGCAGCTGCTCGGTACTTCAAAGGGTGTCCCGCCC
AATCCGCCGCACCCCCCTGCGAGGCCACCTCGGCTGTATTTATGGGGAGGGGACCCATTTTTCTCTTCCC
CAGAGACTTACTCTTGTCGCGCCTTGCGGGAGTTCAAGTGGAGCCACGGCTCCCCAGGCCCTCTCCCCCA
TCCCCGCCCCCTTCCCCCCTCATCCCGATCTCGGTGCTCCTTTGGCGAATGTGCAGGGACCCAGGTGTAA
TCTTTGGGCTCCGCAGAGTGACCCTTTTTCTTGGAAAAGCGGTGGCGAGAGAAGTGAAGGTGGCTGTTGG
GTAGGGAGTCAAGACTCCTGGAAGGTGGAGAGGGTGGCGGGAGGACCGGTCGCCACCATGGTGAGCAAGG
GCGAGGAGCTGTTCACCGGGGTGGTGCCCATCCTGGTCGAGCTGGACGGCGACGTAAACGGCCACAAGTT
CAGCGTGTCCGGCGAGGGCGAGGGCGATGCCACCTACGGCAAGCTGACCCTGAAGTTCATCTGCACCACC
GGCAAGCTGCCCGTGCCCTGGCCCACCCTCGTGACCACCCTGACCTACGGCGTGCAGTGCTTCAGCCGCT
ACCCCGACCACATGAAGCAGCACGACTTCTTCAAGTCCGCCATGCCCGAAGGCTACGTCCAGGAGCGCAC
CATCTTCTTCAAGGACGACGGCAACTACAAGACCCGCGCCGAGGTGAAGTTCGAGGGCGACACCCTGGTG
AACCGCATCGAGCTGAAGGGCATCGACTTCAAGGAGGACGGCAACATCCTGGGGCACAAGCTGGAGTACA
ACTACAACAGCCACAACGTCTATATCATGGCCGACAAGCAGAAGAACGGCATCAAGGTGAACTTCAAGAT
CCGCCACAACATCGAGGACGGCAGCGTGCAGCTCGCCGACCACTACCAGCAGAACACCCCCATCGGCGAC
GGCCCCGTGCTGCTGCCCGACAACCACTACCTGAGCACCCAGTCCGCCCTGAGCAAAGACCCCAACGAGA
AGCGCGATCACATGGTCCTGCTGGAGTTCGTGACCGCCGCCGGGATCACTCTCGGCATGGACGAGCTGTA
CAAGTAAAGCGGCCGCGTCGACAATCAACCTCTGGATTACAAAATTTGTGAAAGATTGACTGGTATTCTT
AACTATGTTGCTCCTTTTACGCTATGTGGATACGCTGCTTTAATGCCTTTGTATCATGCTATTGCTTCCC
GTATGGCTTTCATTTTCTCCTCCTTGTATAAATCCTGGTTGCTGTCTCTTTATGAGGAGTTGTGGCCCGT
TGTCAGGCAACGTGGCGTGGTGTGCACTGTGTTTGCTGACGCAACCCCCACTGGTTGGGGCATTGCCACC
ACCTGTCAGCTCCTTTCCGGGACTTTCGCTTTCCCCCTCCCTATTGCCACGGCGGAACTCATCGCCGCCT
GCCTTGCCCGCTGCTGGACAGGGGCTCGGCTGTTGGGCACTGACAATTCCGTGGTGTTGTCGGGGAAGCT
GACGTCCTTTCCATGGCTGCTCGCCTGTGTTGCCACCTGGATTCTGCGCGGGACGTCCTTCTGCTACGTC
CCTTCGGCCCTCAATCCAGCGGACCTTCCTTCCCGCGGCCTGCTGCCGGCTCTGCGGCCTCTTCCGCGTC
TTCGCCTTCGCCCTCAGACGAGTCGGATCTCCCTTTGGGCCGCCTCCCCGCCTGGAATTCGAGCTCGGTA
CCTTTAAGACCAATGACTTACAAGGCAGCTGTAGATCTTAGCCACTTTTTAAAAGAAAAGGGGGGACTGG
AAGGGCTAATTCACTCCCAACGAAGACAAGATCTGCTTTTTGCTTGTACTGGGTCTCTCTGGTTAGACCA
GATCTGAGCCTGGGAGCTCTCTGGCTAACTAGGGAACCCACTGCTTAAGCCTCAATAAAGCTTGCCTTGA
GTGCTTCAAGTAGTGTGTGCCCGTCTGTTGTGTGACTCTGGTAACTAGAGATCCCTCAGACCCTTTTAGT
CAGTGTGGAAAATCTCTAGCAGTAGTAGTTCATGTCATCTTATTATTCAGTATTTATAACTTGCAAAGAA
ATGAATATCAGAGAGTGAGAGGAACTTGTTTATTGCAGCTTATAATGGTTACAAATAAAGCAATAGCATC
ACAAATTTCACAAATAAAGCATTTTTTTCACTGCATTCTAGTTGTGGTTTGTCCAAACTCATCAATGTAT
CTTATCATGTCTGGCTCTAGCTATCCCGCCCCTAACTCCGCCCAGTTCCGCCCATTCTCCGCCCCATGGC
TGACTAATTTTTTTTATTTATGCAGAGGCCGAGGCCGCCTCGGCCTCTGAGCTATTCCAGAAGTAGTGAG
GAGGCTTTTTTGGAGGCCTAGGCTTTTGCGTCGAGACGTACCCAATTCGCCCTATAGTGAGTCGTATTAC
GCGCGCTCACTGGCCGTCGTTTTACAACGTCGTGACTGGGAAAACCCTGGCGTTACCCAACTTAATCGCC
TTGCAGCACATCCCCCTTTCGCCAGCTGGCGTAATAGCGAAGAGGCCCGCACCGATCGCCCTTCCCAACA
GTTGCGCAGCCTGAATGGCGAATGGCGCG
[124 nt withheld, positions 7030-7153]
C
[91 nt withheld, positions 7155-7245]
A
[49 nt withheld, positions 7247-7295]
CCTTTGACGTTGGAGTCCACGTTCTTT
[37 nt withheld, positions 7323-7359]
ACCCTATCTCGGTCTATTCTTTTGATTTATAAGGGATTTTGCCGATTTCGGCCTATTGGTTAAAAAATGA
GCTGATTTAACAAAAATTTAACGCGAATTTTAACAAAATATTAACGTTTACAATTTCC
