>Addgene plasmid #21063 | Brachyury-eGFP | addgene partial sequence | sequence record 27017 | 21063 with EGFP-N
CTCGCCCTTGCTCACCATGGTGGCGACCGGTCCTCCCGCCACCCTCTCCACCTTCCAGGAGTCTTGACTC
CCTACCCAACAGCCACCTTCACTTCTCTCGCCACCGCTTTTCCAAGAAAAAGGGTCACTCTGCGGAGCCC
AAAGATTACACCTGGGTCCCTGCACATTCGCCAAAGGAGCACCGAGATCGGGATGAGGGGGGAAGGGGGC
GGGGATGGGGGAGAGGGCCTGGGGAGCCGTGGCTCCACTTGAACTCCCGCAAGGCGCGACAAGAGTAAGT
CTCTGGGGAAGAGAAAAATGGGTCCCCTCCCCATAAATACAGCCGAGGTGGCCTCGCAGGGGGGTGCGGC
GGATTGGGCGGGACACCCTTTGAAGTACCGAGCAGCTGCCCATTGGCGGTGCGCGGCCATATCAGACTGG
CCGGGCGGGCCCGGAGGCTGGGGGCCAACAATGGGCTCCAGCGCGCGCTTCCTGTAAGGAAAGCGTCGGG
CGCAGTCCCGACACCCCCGCCCTCCCCCAAATGTTTGCACCTCCATCAAAGCGGCGGGGCGGACCCTGGG
GGAGGGAGGGCGAGAAGCCGGGCTGGAGCCACCCAGGACCCTGGCTCCTAGAGCCACTGCTAAACTCTCC
ACTCCCACGCGCTGTCCAAGCGCACACCGGCGCCTGCGACTTTGCCCTCGAGGCTAGTCTCGTGATCGAT
AAAATTTTGAATTTTTGTAATTTGTTTT
